>Addgene plasmid #209322 | AAV-APOBEC1-YTH-EGFP | addgene full sequence | sequence record 414832 | Addgene NGS Result
CTTCCGCTTCCTCGCTCACTGACTCGCTGCGCTCGGTCGTTCGGCTGCGGCGAGCGGTATCAGCTCACTC
AAAGGCGGTAATACGGTTATCCACAGAATCAGGGGATAACGCAGGAAAGAACATGTGAGCAAAAGGCCAG
CAAAAGGCCAGGAACCGTAAAAAGGCCGCGTTGCTGGCGTTTTTCCATAGGCTCCGCCCCCCTGACGAGC
ATCACAAAAATCGACGCTCAAGTCAGAGGTGGCGAAACCCGACAGGACTATAAAGATACCAGGCGTTTCC
CCCTGGAAGCTCCCTCGTGCGCTCTCCTGTTCCGACCCTGCCGCTTACCGGATACCTGTCCGCCTTTCTC
CCTTCGGGAAGCGTGGCGCTTTCTCATAGCTCACGCTGTAGGTATCTCAGTTCGGTGTAGGTCGTTCGCT
CCAAGCTGGGCTGTGTGCACGAACCCCCCGTTCAGCCCGACCGCTGCGCCTTATCCGGTAACTATCGTCT
TGAGTCCAACCCGGTAAGACACGACTTATCGCCACTGGCAGCAGCCACTGGTAACAGGATTAGCAGAGCG
AGGTATGTAGGCGGTGCTACAGAGTTCTTGAAGTGGTGGCCTAACTACGGCTACACTAGAAGAACAGTAT
TTGGTATCTGCGCTCTGCTGAAGCCAGTTACCTTCGGAAAAAGAGTTGGTAGCTCTTGATCCGGCAAACA
AACCACCGCTGGTAGCGGTGGTTTTTTTGTTTGCAAGCAGCAGATTACGCGCAGAAAAAAAGGATCTCAA
GAAGATCCTTTGATCTTTTCTACGGGGTCTGACGCTCAGTGGAACGAAAACTCACGTTAAGGGATTTTGG
TCATGAGATTATCAAAAAGGATCTTCACCTAGATCCTTTTAAATTAAAAATGAAGTTTTAAATCAATCTA
AAGTATATATGAGTAAACTTGGTCTGACAGTTACCAATGCTTAATCAGTGAGGCACCTATCTCAGCGATC
TGTCTATTTCGTTCATCCATAGTTGCCTGACTCCCCGTCGTGTAGATAACTACGATACGGGAGGGCTTAC
CATCTGGCCCCAGTGCTGCAATGATACCGCGAGACCCACGCTCACCGGCTCCAGATTTATCAGCAATAAA
CCAGCCAGCCGGAAGGGCCGAGCGCAGAAGTGGTCCTGCAACTTTATCCGCCTCCATCCAGTCTATTAAT
TGTTGCCGGGAAGCTAGAGTAAGTAGTTCGCCAGTTAATAGTTTGCGCAACGTTGTTGCCATTGCTACAG
GCATCGTGGTGTCACGCTCGTCGTTTGGTATGGCTTCATTCAGCTCCGGTTCCCAACGATCAAGGCGAGT
TACATGATCCCCCATGTTGTGCAAAAAAGCGGTTAGCTCCTTCGGTCCTCCGATCGTTGTCAGAAGTAAG
TTGGCCGCAGTGTTATCACTCATGGTTATGGCAGCACTGCATAATTCTCTTACTGTCATGCCATCCGTAA
GATGCTTTTCTGTGACTGGTGAGTACTCAACCAAGTCATTCTGAGAATAGTGTATGCGGCGACCGAGTTG
CTCTTGCCCGGCGTCAATACGGGATAATACCGCGCCACATAGCAGAACTTTAAAAGTGCTCATCATTGGA
AAACGTTCTTCGGGGCGAAAACTCTCAAGGATCTTACCGCTGTTGAGATCCAGTTCGATGTAACCCACTC
GTGCACCCAACTGATCTTCAGCATCTTTTACTTTCACCAGCGTTTCTGGGTGAGCAAAAACAGGAAGGCA
AAATGCCGCAAAAAAGGGAATAAGGGCGACACGGAAATGTTGAATACTCATACTCTTCCTTTTTCAATAT
TATTGAAGCATTTATCAGGGTTATTGTCTCATGAGCGGATACATATTTGAATGTATTTAGAAAAATAAAC
AAATAGGGGTTCCGCGCACATTTCCCCGAAAAGTGCCACCTAAATTGTAAGCGTTAATATTTTGTTAAAA
TTCGCGTTAAATTTTTGTTAAATCAGCTCATTTTTTAACCAATAGGCCGAAATCGGCAAAATCCCTTATA
AATCAAAAGAATAGACCGAGATAGGGT
[37 nt withheld, positions 2058-2094]
AAAGAACGTGGACTCCAACGTCAAAGG
[49 nt withheld, positions 2122-2170]
T
[91 nt withheld, positions 2172-2262]
G
[124 nt withheld, positions 2264-2387]
CCCATTCGCCATTCAGGCTGCGCAACTGTTGGGAAGGGCGATCGGTGCGGGCCTCTTCGCTATTACGCCA
GCTGCGCGCTCGCTCGCTCACTGAGGCCGCCCGGGCAAAGCCCGGGCGTCGGGCGACCTTTGGTCGCCCG
GCCTCAGTGAGCGAGCGAGCGCGCAGAGAGGGAGTGGCCAACTCCATCACTAGGGGTTCCTTGTAGTTAA
TGATTAACCCGCCATGCTACTTATCTACGTAGCCATGCTCTAGGAAGAGTACCATTGACGTCAATAATGA
CGTATGTTCCCATAGTAACGCCAATAGGGACTTTCCATTGACGTCAATGGGTGGAGTATTTACGGTAAAC
TGCCCACTTGGCAGTACATCAAGTGTATCATATGCCAAGTACGCCCCCTATTGACGTCAATGACGGTAAA
TGGCCCGCCTGGCATTATGCCCAGTACATGACCTTATGGGACTTTCCTACTTGGCAGTACATCTACGTAT
TAGTCATCGCTATTACCATGGTCGAGGTGAGCCCCACGTTCTGCTTCACTCTCCCCATCTCCCCCCCCTC
CCCACCCCCAATTTTGTATTTATTTATTTTTTAATTATTTTGTGCAGCGATGGGGGCGGGGGGGGGGGGG
GGGCGCGCGCCAGGCGGGGCGGGGCGGGGCGAGGGGCGGGGCGGGGCGAGGCGGAGAGGTGCGGCGGCAG
CCAATCAGAGCGGCGCGCTCCGAAAGTTTCCTTTTATGGCGAGGCGGCGGCGGCGGCGGCCCTATAAAAA
GCGAAGCGCGCGGCGGGCGGGAGTCGCTGCGCGCTGCCTTCGCCCCGTGCCCCGCTCCGCCGCCGCCTCG
CGCCGCCCGCCCCGGCTCTGACTGACCGCGTTACTCCCACAGGTGAGCGGGCGGGACGGCCCTTCTCCTC
CGGGCTGTAATTAGCGCTTGGTTTAATGACGGCTTGTTTCTTTTCTGTGGCTGCGTGAAAGCCTTGAGGG
GCTCCGGGAGGGCCCTTTGTGCGGGGGGAGCGGCTCGGGGCTGTCCGCGGGGGGACGGCTGCCTTCGGGG
GGGACGGGGCAGGGCGGGGTTCGGCTTCTGGCGTGTGACCGGCGGCTCTAGAGCCTCTGCTAACCATGTT
CATGCCTTCTTCTTTTTCCTACAGCTCCTGGGCAACGTGCTGGTTATTGTGCTGTCTCATCATTTTGGCA
AAGAATTGGATCCGGTACCGCCACCATGAGCTCAGAGACTGGCCCAGTGGCTGTGGACCCCACATTGAGA
CGGCGGATCGAGCCCCATGAGTTTGAGGTATTCTTCGATCCGAGAGAGCTCCGCAAGGAGACCTGCCTGC
TTTACGAAATTAATTGGGGGGGCCGGCACTCCATTTGGCGACATACATCACAGAACACTAACAAGCACGT
CGAAGTCAACTTCATCGAGAAGTTCACGACAGAAAGATATTTCTGTCCGAACACAAGGTGCAGCATTACC
TGGTTTCTCAGCTGGAGCCCATGCGGCGAATGTAGTAGGGCCATCACTGAATTCCTGTCAAGGTATCCCC
ACGTCACTCTGTTTATTTACATCGCAAGGCTGTACCACCACGCTGACCCCCGCAATCGACAAGGCCTGCG
GGATTTGATCTCTTCAGGTGTGACTATCCAAATTATGACTGAGCAGGAGTCAGGATACTGCTGGAGAAAC
TTTGTGAATTATAGCCCGAGTAATGAAGCCCACTGGCCTAGGTATCCCCATCTGTGGGTACGACTGTACG
TTCTTGAACTGTACTGCATCATACTGGGCCTGCCTCCTTGTCTCAACATTCTGAGAAGGAAGCAGCCACA
GCTGACATTCTTTACCATCGCTCTTCAGTCTTGTCATTACCAGCGACTGCCCCCACACATTCTCTGGGCC
ACCGGGTTGAAAAGCGGCAGCGAGACTCCCGGGACCTCAGAGTCCGCCACACCAGAACCCCACCCAGTGT
TGGAGAAGCTTCGGTCCATTAATAACTATAACCCCAAAGATTTTGACTGGAATCTGAAACATGGCCGGGT
TTTCATCATTAAGAGCTACTCTGAGGACGATATTCACCGTTCCATTAAGTATAATATTTGGTGCAGCACA
GAGCATGGTAACAAGAGACTGGATGCTGCTTATCGTTCCATGAACGGGAAAGGCCCCGTTTACTTACTTT
TCAGTGTCAACGGCAGTGGACACTTCTGTGGCGTGGCAGAAATGAAATCTGCTGTGGACTACAACACATG
TGCAGGTGTGTGGTCCCAGGACAAATGGAAGGGTCGTTTTGATGTCAGGTGGATTTTTGTGAAGGACGTT
CCCAATAGCCAACTGCGACACATTCGCCTAGAGAACAACGAGAATAAACCAGTGACCAACTCTAGGGACA
CTCAGGAAGTGCCTCTGGAAAAGGCTAAGCAGGTGTTGAAAATTATAGCCAGCTACAAGCACACCACTTC
CATTTTTGATGACTTCTCACACTATGAGAAACGCCAAGAGGAAGAAGAAAGTGTTAAAAAGGAACGTCAA
GGTCGTGGGAAACTCGAGTACCCCTACGACGTGCCCGACTACGCCGGCAGCGGCGCCACTAACTTCTCCC
TGTTGAAACAAGCAGGGGATGTCGAAGAGAATCCCGGGCCAATGGTGAGCAAGGGCGAGGAGCTGTTCAC
CGGGGTGGTGCCCATCCTGGTCGAGCTGGACGGCGACGTAAACGGCCACAAGTTCAGCGTGTCCGGCGAG
GGCGAGGGCGATGCCACCTACGGCAAGCTGACCCTGAAGTTCATCTGCACCACCGGCAAGCTGCCCGTGC
CCTGGCCCACCCTCGTGACCACCCTGACCTACGGCGTGCAGTGCTTCAGCCGCTACCCCGACCACATGAA
GCAGCACGACTTCTTCAAGTCCGCCATGCCCGAAGGCTACGTCCAGGAGCGCACCATCTTCTTCAAGGAC
GACGGCAACTACAAGACCCGCGCCGAGGTGAAGTTCGAGGGCGACACCCTGGTGAACCGCATCGAGCTGA
AGGGCATCGACTTCAAGGAGGACGGCAACATCCTGGGGCACAAGCTGGAGTACAACTACAACAGCCACAA
CGTCTATATCATGGCCGACAAGCAGAAGAACGGCATCAAGGTGAACTTCAAGATCCGCCACAACATCGAG
GACGGCAGCGTGCAGCTCGCCGACCACTACCAGCAGAACACCCCCATCGGCGACGGCCCCGTGCTGCTGC
CCGACAACCACTACCTGAGCACCCAGTCCGCCCTGAGCAAAGACCCCAACGAGAAGCGCGATCACATGGT
CCTGCTGGAGTTCGTGACCGCCGCCGGGATCACTCTCGGCATGGACGAGCTGTACAAGTAAAAGCTTATC
GATAATCAACCTCTGGATTACAAAATTTGTGAAAGATTGACTGGTATTCTTAACTATGTTGCTCCTTTTA
CGCTATGTGGATACGCTGCTTTAATGCCTTTGTATCATGCTATTGCTTCCCGTATGGCTTTCATTTTCTC
CTCCTTGTATAAATCCTGGTTGCTGTCTCTTTATGAGGAGTTGTGGCCCGTTGTCAGGCAACGTGGCGTG
GTGTGCACTGTGTTTGCTGACGCAACCCCCACTGGTTGGGGCATTGCCACCACCTGTCAGCTCCTTTCCG
GGACTTTCGCTTTCCCCCTCCCTATTGCCACGGCGGAACTCATCGCCGCCTGCCTTGCCCGCTGCTGGAC
AGGGGCTCGGCTGTTGGGCACTGACAATTCCGTGGTGTTGTCGGGGAAATCATCGTCCTTTCCTTGGCTG
CTCGCCTGTGTTGCCACCTGGATTCTGCGCGGGACGTCCTTCTGCTACGTCCCTTCGGCCCTCAATCCAG
CGGACCTTCCTTCCCGCGGCCTGCTGCCGGCTCTGCGGCCTCTTCCGCGTCTTCGCCTTCGCCCTCAGAC
GAGTCGGATCTCCCTTTGGGCCGCCTCCCCGCATCGATACCGTCGACCCGGGCGGCCGCTTCGAGCAGAC
ATGATAAGATACATTGATGAGTTTGGACAAACCACAACTAGAATGCAGTGAAAAAAATGCTTTATTTGTG
AAATTTGTGATGCTATTGCTTTATTTGTAACCATTATAAGCTGCAATAAACAAGTTAACAACAACAATTG
CATTCATTTTATGTTTCAGGTTCAGGGGGAGATGTGGGAGGTTTTTTAAAGCAAGTAAAACCTCTACAAA
TGTGGTAAAATCGATAAGGATCTTCCTAGAGCATGGCTACGTAGATAAGTAGCATGGCGGGTTAATCATT
AACTACAAGGAACCCCTAGTGATGGAGTTGGCCACTCCCTCTCTGCGCGCTCGCTCGCTCACTGAGGCCG
GGCGACCAAAGGTCGCCCGACGCCCGGGCTTTGCCCGGGCGGCCTCAGTGAGCGAGCGAGCGCGCAGCTG
CATTAATGAATCGGCCAACGCGCGGGGAGAGGCGGTTTGCGTATTGGGCGCT
Features (pLannotate 1.2.2; 18 found; start..end, strand, type, name):
    182..770     -  rep_origin     ori: high-copy-number ColE1/pMB1/pBR322/pUC origin of replication
    941..1801    -  CDS            AmpR: β-lactamase; bla; confers resistance to ampicillin, carbenicillin, and related antibiotics
   1802..1906    -  promoter       AmpR promoter: bla
   1959..2387    -  rep_origin     f1 ori (sequence partly withheld): f1 bacteriophage origin of replication; arrow indicates direction of (+) strand synthesis
   2392..2461    -  CDS            lacZα (fragment): LacZα fragment of β-galactosidase; lacZ fragment
   2456..2588    -  repeat_region  AAV2 ITR (fragment): inverted terminal repeat of adeno-associated virus serotype 2 inverted
   2649..2897    +  enhancer       CMV enhancer (fragment): human cytomegalovirus immediate early enhancer
   2899..3176    +  promoter       chicken β-actin promoter: No description available
   3177..3312    +  intron         hybrid intron (fragment): hybrid between chicken β-actin (CBA) and minute virus of mice (MMV) introns (Gray et al., 2011)
   3401..3531    +  intron         chimeric intron (fragment): chimera between introns from chicken β-actin and rabbit β-globin
   3603..4289    +  CDS            Apobec1: ABEC1_RAT - Experimental evidence at protein level: Swiss-Prot protein existence level 1. Catalytic component of the apolipoprotein B mRNA editing enzyme complex which is responsible for the postranscriptional editing of a CAA codon for Gln to a UAA codon for stop in the APOB mRNA. May also play a role in the epigenetic regulation of gene expression by participating in DNA demethylation. From Rattus norvegicus (Rat).
   4323..4919    +  CDS            YTHDF2 (fragment): YTHD2_HUMAN - Also known as HGRG8 From Homo sapiens (Human).
   5019..5738    +  CDS            EGFP: the original enhanced GFP (Yang et al., 1996) mammalian codon-optimized
   5751..6339    +  misc_feature   WPRE: woodchuck hepatitis virus posttranscriptional regulatory element
   6382..6503    -  polyA_signal   SV40 poly(A) signal: SV40 polyadenylation signal
   6526..6594    -  CDS            large T antigen (fragment): large T antigen from SV40 (simian virus 40)
   6665..6798    +  repeat_region  AAV2 ITR: inverted terminal repeat of adeno-associated virus serotype 2 inverted
   6792..6848    -  CDS            lacI (fragment): lac repressor; lacI; The lac repressor binds to the lac operator to inhibit transcription in E. coli. This inhibition can be relieved by adding lactose or isopropyl-β-D-thiogalactopyranoside (IPTG).
