[The description below was written by a language model from this plasmid's Addgene catalogue record and pLannotate feature annotations shown in this document.]
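Description:
AAV-APOBEC1-YTH-EGFP is an adeno-associated virus transfer (packaging) plasmid built on a CAG-EGFP AAV backbone. It is propagated in E. coli using a ColE1/pUC-type origin and an ampicillin resistance gene (β-lactamase). The feature table describes the origin as high-copy, whereas the catalogue lists the plasmid as low copy. An f1 phage origin and small lacZα and lacI remnants are also present in the backbone. The expression cassette is flanked by AAV2 inverted terminal repeats, one of them annotated as a fragment, which direct replication and packaging of the intervening DNA into AAV particles when helper functions are supplied.

Between the ITRs, a CAG-type promoter (CMV enhancer fragment, chicken β-actin promoter and chimeric/hybrid intron fragments) drives a single open reading frame. This encodes rat APOBEC1, a cytidine deaminase, fused to a fragment of human YTHDF2 that the construct name indicates is the m6A-binding YTH domain, followed by a C-terminal HA tag. According to the catalogue, a P2A self-cleaving peptide then links this fusion to EGFP, so transduced cells make the editor and a separate green fluorescent marker from one transcript. The HA tag and P2A are not annotated in the feature table but fit the gap between the YTHDF2 and EGFP features. A WPRE downstream of EGFP enhances transcript stability and expression, and an SV40 polyadenylation signal is annotated after it, on the reverse strand.

The fusion portion derives from an earlier deposited plasmid. The associated publication concerns single-cell detection of m6A RNA modifications in the hippocampus. This is consistent with using the YTH domain to bring APOBEC1 to m6A-marked RNAs, where nearby C-to-U editing could record methylation sites in EGFP-labelled cells.
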