Addgene plasmid #209322: AAV-APOBEC1-YTH-EGFP
Purpose: AAV packaging vector containing a APOBEC1-YTH expression, a P2A-EGFP expression cassette,.
Depositing lab: Magdalena Koziol. Depositing organization: Chinese Institute for Brain Research, Beijing. Publication: Single-cell discovery of m(6)A RNA modifications in the hippocampus. Feng S, Tellaetxe-Abete M, Zhang Y, Peng Y, Zhou H, Dong M, Larrea E, Xue L, Zhang L, Koziol MJ. Genome Res. 2024 Jul 23;34(6):822-836. doi: 10.1101/gr.278424.123. PubMed 39009472.
Backbone
  Vector backbone: CAG-EGFP
  Backbone manufacturer: Gift from Minmin Luo's lab
  Backbone size w/o insert (bp): 5430
  Vector type: AAV
Growth in bacteria
  Bacterial resistance: Ampicillin, 100 μg/mL
  Growth temperature: 37°C
  Growth strain: NEB Stable
  Copy number: Low Copy
Gene/Insert
  Gene/Insert name: APOBEC1-YTH-HA
  Species: H. sapiens (human), R. norvegicus (rat)
  Insert size (bp): 1422
  Tag / fusion protein: HA (C terminal on insert)
  Cloning method: Unknown
  Sequencing primers: 5′ APOBEC1-YTH-EGFP_seq_F:gttcggcttctggcgtgtga; 3′ APOBEC1-YTH-EGFP_seq_R: cgccctcgccctcgccggac
Resource information
  A portion of this plasmid was derived from a plasmid made by: Kate Meyer (Addgene plasmid # 131636)
Terms and licenses: Academic/Nonprofit Terms; Industry Terms: Not Available to Industry
Depositor comments: 5' cloning sites:KpnI_Kozak_APOBEC1_clone_F:caaagaattggatccggtaccgccaccatgagctcagaga3' cloning sites:P2A_GSG_HA_clone_R1:acagggagaagttagtggcgccgctgccggcgtagtcgggcacgtcgtP2A_R2_clone_R2:ttctcttcgacatcccctgcttgtttcaacagggagaagttagtggcgEGFP_P2A_clone_R3:tcctcgcccttgctcaccattggcccgggattctcttcgacatcccctgc Please visit https://www.biorxiv.org/content/10.1101/2023.12.06.570314v1 for bioRxiv preprint.
How to cite: AAV-APOBEC1-YTH-EGFP was a gift from Magdalena Koziol (Addgene plasmid # 209322 ; http://n2t.net/addgene:209322 ; RRID:Addgene_209322)
